Addgene plasmid #190211: pPOTv7-g418-sfCherry2(1-10)
Purpose: Trypanosoma brucei PCR only tagging (pPOT) vector for endogenous gene tagging
Depositing lab: Samuel Dean. Depositing organization: University of Warwick. Publication: A comprehensive toolkit for protein localization and functional analysis in trypanosomatids. Paterou A, Saez Conde J, Tyc J, Sunter JD, Vaughan S, Gull K, Dean S. Open Biol. 2025 Apr;15(4):240361. doi: 10.1098/rsob.240361. Epub 2025 Apr 2. PubMed 40169015.
Backbone
  Vector backbone: pPOT
  Vector type: Unspecified
Growth in bacteria
  Bacterial resistance: Ampicillin, 100 μg/mL
  Growth temperature: 37°C
  Growth strain: NEB Stable
  Copy number: High Copy
Gene/Insert
  Gene/Insert name: sfCherry2(1-10)
  Species: Synthetic
  Promoter: read through
  Cloning method: Restriction Enzyme; 5′ cloning site HindIII (not destroyed); 3′ cloning site BamHI (not destroyed)
  Sequencing primers: 5′ cTATGGGTTCTGGTAGTG; 3′ cTTAACTACCCGATCCTG
Terms and licenses: Academic/Nonprofit Terms; Industry Terms: Not Available to Industry
Depositor comments: Please visit https://doi.org/10.1101/2023.04.21.537815 for bioRxiv preprint.
How to cite: pPOTv7-g418-sfCherry2(1-10) was a gift from Samuel Dean (Addgene plasmid # 190211 ; http://n2t.net/addgene:190211 ; RRID:Addgene_190211)
