[The description below was written by a language model from this plasmid's Addgene catalogue record and pLannotate feature annotations shown in this document.]
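Description:
pPOTv7-g418-sfCherry2(1-10) is a PCR-only tagging (pPOT) template plasmid for endogenous gene tagging in Trypanosoma brucei. It is not meant to be maintained or expressed as an episome in the parasite. In the pPOT approach, a segment of the plasmid carrying the tag and a drug-resistance gene is amplified with long primers that add homology to the target locus, and the product integrates by homologous recombination so that the tagged protein is made from its own chromosomal locus. In line with this, the promoter is recorded as "read through", meaning expression relies on transcription already running through the locus rather than on a promoter in the cassette. In E. coli the plasmid replicates at high copy from a ColE1/pUC-type origin and is selected with ampicillin via AmpR. The backbone also retains an f1 origin, lac promoter/operator and lacZα remnants, and flanking T7 and SP6 promoters typical of a general cloning vector.

The insert, cloned between HindIII and BamHI sites that are both preserved, is synthetic sfCherry2(1-10), the large non-fluorescent fragment of the split red fluorescent protein sfCherry2. It regains fluorescence when complemented by the short eleventh β-strand, allowing split-fluorescent-protein complementation experiments. The annotation shows the sfCherry2 fragment flanked on each side by a copy of the neo (nptII) gene, which provides G418 resistance for selecting transfected parasites. This symmetrical layout fits a single template serving either N- or C-terminal tagging, depending on which tag-plus-marker portion is amplified. The trypanosome intergenic or UTR sequences that would process these transcripts, and any linkers, are not annotated in the feature table.
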