Features (pLannotate 1.2.2; 15 found; start..end, strand, type, name):
    171..962     +  CDS            neo: KKA2_KLEPN - Also known as kan, nptII. Experimental evidence at protein level: Swiss-Prot protein existence level 1. Resistance to kanamycin, neomycin, paromomycin, ribostamycin, butirosin and gentamicin B. From Klebsiella pneumoniae.
   1362..1982    +  CDS            sfCherry2 (fragment): sfCherry2 is a basic (constitutively fluorescent) fluorescent protein published in 2017, derived from Discosoma sp.. It is reported to be a monomer.
   2385..3176    +  CDS            neo: KKA2_KLEPN - Also known as kan, nptII. Experimental evidence at protein level: Swiss-Prot protein existence level 1. Resistance to kanamycin, neomycin, paromomycin, ribostamycin, butirosin and gentamicin B. From Klebsiella pneumoniae.
   3372..3390    -  promoter       SP6 promoter: promoter for bacteriophage SP6 RNA polymerase
   3432..3448    -  protein_bind   lac operator: The lac repressor binds to the lac operator to inhibit transcription in E. coli. This inhibition can be relieved by adding lactose or isopropyl-β-D-thiogalactopyranoside (IPTG). lac repressor encoded by lacI
   3456..3486    -  promoter       lac promoter: promoter for the E. coli lac operon
   3501..3522    -  protein_bind   CAP binding site: CAP binding activates transcription in the presence of cAMP. E. coli catabolite activator protein
   3535..3627    -  CDS            lacI (fragment): lac repressor; lacI; The lac repressor binds to the lac operator to inhibit transcription in E. coli. This inhibition can be relieved by adding lactose or isopropyl-β-D-thiogalactopyranoside (IPTG).
   3810..4398    -  rep_origin     ori: high-copy-number ColE1/pMB1/pBR322/pUC origin of replication
   4569..5429    -  CDS            AmpR: β-lactamase; bla; confers resistance to ampicillin, carbenicillin, and related antibiotics
   5430..5534    -  promoter       AmpR promoter: bla
   5561..5611    +  misc_feature   bom (fragment): basis of mobility region from pBR322
   5612..6067    -  rep_origin     f1 ori (sequence partly withheld): f1 bacteriophage origin of replication; arrow indicates direction of (+) strand synthesis
   6071..6228    -  CDS            lacZα (fragment): LacZα fragment of β-galactosidase; lacZ fragment
   6231..2       +  promoter       T7 promoter (across the origin): promoter for bacteriophage T7 RNA polymerase
>Addgene plasmid #190211 | pPOTv7-g418-sfCherry2(1-10) | addgene full sequence | sequence record 374819 | Addgene NGS Result
GGGCGAATTGGGCCCGTATAATGCAGACCTGCTGCAAGCTAGGGGCACAGCAAGGTCTTCTGAAATTCAT
GTTTTTTTTTTTTTTACTCTGCATTGCAGTCTCCGCTCTTATTTAGTTTTGCTTTACGTAAGGTCTCGTT
GCTGCCATAAAATAAGCTCTAGTGGAATTCATGATTGAACAAGATGGATTGCACGCAGGTTCTCCGGCCG
CTTGGGTGGAGAGGCTATTCGGCTATGACTGGGCACAACAGACAATCGGCTGCTCTGATGCCGCCGTGTT
CCGGCTGTCAGCGCAGGGGCGCCCGGTTCTTTTTGTCAAGACCGACCTGTCCGGTGCCCTGAATGAACTG
CAGGACGAGGCAGCGCGGCTATCGTGGCTGGCCACGACGGGCGTTCCTTGCGCAGCTGTGCTCGACGTTG
TCACTGAAGCGGGAAGGGACTGGCTGCTATTGGGCGAAGTGCCGGGGCAGGATCTCCTGTCATCTCACCT
TGCTCCTGCCGAGAAAGTATCCATCATGGCTGATGCAATGCGGCGGCTGCATACGCTTGATCCGGCTACC
TGCCCATTCGACCACCAAGCGAAACATCGCATCGAGCGAGCACGTACTCGGATGGAAGCCGGTCTTGTCG
ATCAGGATGATCTGGACGAAGAGCATCAGGGGCTCGCGCCAGCCGAACTGTTCGCCAGGCTCAAGGCGCG
CATGCCCGACGGCGAGGATCTCGTCGTGACCCACGGCGATGCCTGCTTGCCGAATATCATGGTGGAAAAT
GGCCGCTTTTCTGGATTCATCGACTGTGGCCGGCTGGGTGTGGCGGACCGCTATCAGGACATAGCGTTGG
CTACCCGTGATATTGCTGAAGAGCTTGGCGGCGAATGGGCTGACCGCTTCCTCGTGCTTTACGGTATCGC
CGCTCCCGATTCGCAGCGCATCGCCTTCTATCGCCTTCTTGACGAGTTCTTCTGACCATGGTGCCCATTT
AGTTGGCCTTTCCCTTGTCTCGTGTCTTTTCCGTGGAAAGGTTCCCGGAGTAATCTGATGGCACAGCAGG
GAGGTGCGCCTGCAGGTTGGTTAGGAAGGGGGGATGATGTAAAAGAAGAAAATGGGGGGATTCGAGCCCC
ACGCGTTGCTCAAGCTGTGTAGCGCAGGCGTTTCCTTACATATTTCTCTAACAGGCACGGAAGCCTAACA
AATACACTTGGCTTATTTTTTTGCCCCCTCATGTCTTGTACAAATATTTGCGATAGCTTAGCTATCAGCC
ACATTAATCAAACAAGTATACCAACAAGCCCGAAAACAGAAACTCAACTGCAACGGGTACCTATGGGTTC
TGGTAGTGGTTCCGGTTCCGGTTCTAAGCTTGAAGAAGATAACATGGCCATTATCAAGGAATTTATGCGC
TTCAAAGTTCACATGGAAGGTAGTGTCAATGGTCACGAGTTCGAGATAGAGGGAGAGGGCGAGGGGCACC
CTTACGAAGGTACACAGACCGCTAAACTCAAAGTTACCAAAGGTGGGCCTCTTCCCTTTGCCTGGGATAT
TCTTAGTCCACAATTTATGTATGGTAGTAAAGCCTATGTGAAGCATCCAGCTGATATCCCTGATTACCTC
AAACTATCGTTTCCAGAAGGCTTCACCTGGGAACGTGTTATGAATTTTGAGGATGGAGGAGTAGTAACAG
TGACACAAGACTCATCGTTGCAAGACGGACAATTCATCTACAAAGTGAAATTATTAGGCATTAACTTTCC
GTCGGACGGACCGGTTATGCAAAAAAAGACAATGGGATGGGAAGCGTCTACGGAACGGATGTACCCTGAG
GATGGTGCACTTAAAGGTGAGATTAATCAGCGGTTGAAGCTGAAGGATGGTGGACACTATGACGCCGAAG
TGAAAACGACTTACAAGGCAAAAAAACCGGTTCAGCTTCCAGGCGCGTATAACGTGGACATAAAACTAGA
TATCACATCGCATAACGAGGATGGATCCGGATCAGGATCTGGATCAGGATCGGGTAGTTAAGAGCTCCGC
TGCGCTTAAATGTCTTTCATTATAATCAATGTATAACCTTTATGTAGTATTTCAATCTATGCCGCTGTGT
ACGTGCACTGCGGTGCCTATCCTTCGGCATTAGAGAGTCACTGTTTGTGTAGATCGTAGCTGCATGTCTG
ACATCTGGTTCATTAGTGCCGTTTTGAGTCTGCACTGTTGTGCAACTTGATATTCATCACTGCACACCAA
CCGTGTGTTTCCTCCTTTGGGTGCACCCTTTAATCCTTGTCTTCTCCTTTTTTGTCTCTTTCCCCCTCGA
AAAGGTGTCAAACTACTGCCGCATAAACTACGGTTATCCCAAATTTAAGAGAAAGCAATAAAGCATCAGC
TAGCATGATTGAACAAGATGGATTGCACGCAGGTTCTCCGGCCGCTTGGGTGGAGAGGCTATTCGGCTAT
GACTGGGCACAACAGACAATCGGCTGCTCTGATGCCGCCGTGTTCCGGCTGTCAGCGCAGGGGCGCCCGG
TTCTTTTTGTCAAGACCGACCTGTCCGGTGCCCTGAATGAACTGCAGGACGAGGCAGCGCGGCTATCGTG
GCTGGCCACGACGGGCGTTCCTTGCGCAGCTGTGCTCGACGTTGTCACTGAAGCGGGAAGGGACTGGCTG
CTATTGGGCGAAGTGCCGGGGCAGGATCTCCTGTCATCTCACCTTGCTCCTGCCGAGAAAGTATCCATCA
TGGCTGATGCAATGCGGCGGCTGCATACGCTTGATCCGGCTACCTGCCCATTCGACCACCAAGCGAAACA
TCGCATCGAGCGAGCACGTACTCGGATGGAAGCCGGTCTTGTCGATCAGGATGATCTGGACGAAGAGCAT
CAGGGGCTCGCGCCAGCCGAACTGTTCGCCAGGCTCAAGGCGCGCATGCCCGACGGCGAGGATCTCGTCG
TGACCCACGGCGATGCCTGCTTGCCGAATATCATGGTGGAAAATGGCCGCTTTTCTGGATTCATCGACTG
TGGCCGGCTGGGTGTGGCGGACCGCTATCAGGACATAGCGTTGGCTACCCGTGATATTGCTGAAGAGCTT
GGCGGCGAATGGGCTGACCGCTTCCTCGTGCTTTACGGTATCGCCGCTCCCGATTCGCAGCGCATCGCCT
TCTATCGCCTTCTTGACGAGTTCTTCTGACTCGAGTGCCCATTTAGTTGGCTTTTCCCTTGTCTCGTGTC
TTTTCCGTGGAAAGGTTCCCGGAGTAATCTGATGGCACAGCAGGGAGGTGCGCCTGCAGGTTGGTTAGGA
AGGGGGGATGATGTAAAAGAAGAAAATGGGGGGATTCGAGCCCCGCACAGGTCTCTCAAATTGGATGCAT
AGCTTGAGTATTCTATAGTGTCACCTAAATAGCTTGGCGTAATCATGGTCATAGCTGTTTCCTGTGTGAA
ATTGTTATCCGCTCACAATTCCACACAACATACGAGCCGGAAGCATAAAGTGTAAAGCCTGGGGTGCCTA
ATGAGTGAGCTAACTCACATTAATTGCGTTGCGCTCACTGCCCGCTTTCCAGTCGGGAAACCTGTCGTGC
CAGCTGCATTAATGAATCGGCCAACGCGCGGGGAGAGGCGGTTTGCGTATTGGGCGCTCTTCCGCTTCCT
CGCTCACTGACTCGCTGCGCTCGGTCGTTCGGCTGCGGCGAGCGGTATCAGCTCACTCAAAGGCGGTAAT
ACGGTTATCCACAGAATCAGGGGATAACGCAGGAAAGAACATGTGAGCAAAAGGCCAGCAAAAGGCCAGG
AACCGTAAAAAGGCCGCGTTGCTGGCGTTTTTCCATAGGCTCCGCCCCCCTGACGAGCATCACAAAAATC
GACGCTCAAGTCAGAGGTGGCGAAACCCGACAGGACTATAAAGATACCAGGCGTTTCCCCCTGGAAGCTC
CCTCGTGCGCTCTCCTGTTCCGACCCTGCCGCTTACCGGATACCTGTCCGCCTTTCTCCCTTCGGGAAGC
GTGGCGCTTTCTCATAGCTCACGCTGTAGGTATCTCAGTTCGGTGTAGGTCGTTCGCTCCAAGCTGGGCT
GTGTGCACGAACCCCCCGTTCAGCCCGACCGCTGCGCCTTATCCGGTAACTATCGTCTTGAGTCCAACCC
GGTAAGACACGACTTATCGCCACTGGCAGCAGCCACTGGTAACAGGATTAGCAGAGCGAGGTATGTAGGC
GGTGCTACAGAGTTCTTGAAGTGGTGGCCTAACTACGGCTACACTAGAAGAACAGTATTTGGTATCTGCG
CTCTGCTGAAGCCAGTTACCTTCGGAAAAAGAGTTGGTAGCTCTTGATCCGGCAAACAAACCACCGCTGG
TAGCGGTGGTTTTTTTGTTTGCAAGCAGCAGATTACGCGCAGAAAAAAAGGATCTCAAGAAGATCCTTTG
ATCTTTTCTACGGGGTCTGACGCTCAGTGGAACGAAAACTCACGTTAAGGGATTTTGGTCATGAGATTAT
CAAAAAGGATCTTCACCTAGATCCTTTTAAATTAAAAATGAAGTTTTAAATCAATCTAAAGTATATATGA
GTAAACTTGGTCTGACAGTTACCAATGCTTAATCAGTGAGGCACCTATCTCAGCGATCTGTCTATTTCGT
TCATCCATAGTTGCCTGACTCCCCGTCGTGTAGATAATTACGATACGGGAGGGCTTACCATCTGGCCCCA
GTGCTGCAATGATACCGCGAGACCCACGCTCACCGGCTCCAGATTTATCAGCAATAAACCAGCCAGCCGG
AAGGGCCGAGCGCAGAAGTGGTCCTGCAACTTTATCCGCCTCCATCCAGTCTATTAATTGTTGCCGGGAA
GCTAGAGTAAGTAGTTCGCCAGTTAATAGTTTGCGCAACGTTGTTGCCATTGCTACAGGCATCGTGGTGT
CACGCTCGTCGTTTGGTATGGCTTCATTCAGCTCCGGTTCCCAACGATCAAGGCGAGTTACATGATCCCC
CATGTTGTGCAAAAAAGCGGTTAGCTCCTTCGGTCCTCCGATCGTTGTCAGAAGTAAGTTGGCCGCAGTG
TTATCACTCATGGTTATGGCAGCACTGCATAATTCTCTTACTGTCATGCCATCCGTAAGATGCTTTTCTG
TGACTGGTGAGTACTCAACCAAGTCATTCTGAGAATAGTGTATGCGGCGACCGAGTTGCTCTTGCCCGGC
GTCAATACGGGATAATACCGCGCCACATAGCAGAACTTTAAAAGTGCTCATCATTGGAAAACGTTCTTCG
GGGCGAAAACTCTCAAGGATCTTACCGCTGTTGAGATCCAGTTCGATGTAACCCACTCGTGCACCCAACT
GATCTTCAGCATCTTTTACTTTCACCAGCGTTTCTGGGTGAGCAAAAACAGGAAGGCAAAATGCCGCAAA
AAAGGGAATAAGGGCGACACGGAAATGTTGAATACTCATACTCTTCCTTTTTCAATATTATTGAAGCATT
TATCAGGGTTATTGTCTCATGAGCGGATACATATTTGAATGTATTTAGAAAAATAAACAAATAGGGGTTC
CGCGCACATTTCCCCGAAAAGTGCCACCTGATGCGGTGTGAAATACCGCACAGATGCGTAAGGAGAAAAT
ACCGCATCAGGAAATTGTAAGCGTTAATATTTTGTTAAAATTCGCGTTAAATTTTTGTTAAATCAGCTCA
TTTTTTAACCAATAGGCCGAAATCGGCAAAATCCCTTATAAATCAAAAGAATAGACCGAGATAGGGT
[37 nt withheld, positions 5738-5774]
AAAGAACGTGGACTCCAACGTCAAAGG
[49 nt withheld, positions 5802-5850]
T
[91 nt withheld, positions 5852-5942]
G
[98 nt withheld, positions 5944-6041]
ACTTAATGCGCCGCTACAGGGCGCGTCCATTCGCCATTCAGGCTGCGCAACTGTTGGGAAGGGCGATCGG
TGCGGGCCTCTTCGCTATTACGCCAGCTGGCGAAAGGGGGATGTGCTGCAAGGCGATTAAGTTGGGTAAC
GCCAGGGTTTTCCCAGTCACGACGTTGTAAAACGACGGCCAGTGAATTGTAATACGACTCACTATA
